>Addgene plasmid #117833 | Kif1A(1-489)-DHFR-myc | addgene full sequence | sequence record 232540 | Addgene NGS Result
GACGGATCGGGAGATCTCCCGATCCCCTATGGTGCACTCTCAGTACAATCTGCTCTGATGCCGCATAGTT
AAGCCAGTATCTGCTCCCTGCTTGTGTGTTGGAGGTCGCTGAGTAGTGCGCGAGCAAAATTTAAGCTACA
ACAAGGCAAGGCTTGACCGACAATTGCATGAAGAATCTGCTTAGGGTTAGGCGTTTTGCGCTGCTTCGCG
ATGTACGGGCCAGATATACGCGTTGACATTGATTATTGACTAGTTATTAATAGTAATCAATTACGGGGTC
ATTAGTTCATAGCCCATATATGGAGTTCCGCGTTACATAACTTACGGTAAATGGCCCGCCTGGCTGACCG
CCCAACGACCCCCGCCCATTGACGTCAATAATGACGTATGTTCCCATAGTAACGCCAATAGGGACTTTCC
ATTGACGTCAATGGGTGGAGTATTTACGGTAAACTGCCCACTTGGCAGTACATCAAGTGTATCATATGCC
AAGTACGCCCCCTATTGACGTCAATGACGGTAAATGGCCCGCCTGGCATTATGCCCAGTACATGACCTTA
TGGGACTTTCCTACTTGGCAGTACATCTACGTATTAGTCATCGCTATTACCATGGTGATGCGGTTTTGGC
AGTACATCAATGGGCGTGGATAGCGGTTTGACTCACGGGGATTTCCAAGTCTCCACCCCATTGACGTCAA
TGGGAGTTTGTTTTGGCACCAAAATCAACGGGACTTTCCAAAATGTCGTAACAACTCCGCCCCATTGACG
CAAATGGGCGGTAGGCGTGTACGGTGGGAGGTCTATATAAGCAGAGCTCTCTGGCTAACTAGAGAACCCA
CTGCTTACTGGCTTATCGAAATTAATACGACTCACTATAGGGAGACCCAAGCTGGCTAGCGTTTAAACTT
AAGCTTGGTACCGAGCTCGGATCCATGGCTGGGGCCTCTGTGAAGGTGGCGGTGCGCGTCCGCCCCTTCA
ACTCCCGGGAAATGAGCCGCGACTCCAAGTGCATCATTCAGATGTCTGGAAACACCACCACCATTGTCAA
CCCCAAACAGCCCAAGGAGACACCCAAGAGCTTCAGCTTCGATTACTCCTACTGGTCACATACCTCGCCC
GAGGACATCAACTATGCCTCTCAGAAGCAGGTCTACAGGGACATTGGGGAGGAGATGCTACAGCATGCCT
TTGAGGGCTACAACGTGTGCATCTTTGCCTATGGACAGACAGGGGCTGGCAAGTCCTACACCATGATGGG
CAAACAAGAGAAGGACCAGCAAGGCATCATCCCACAGCTCTGTGAAGACCTCTTCTCTCGAATCAATGAC
ACGACCAACGACAACATGTCCTATTCTGTGGAGGTCAGCTACATGGAGATTTACTGTGAGCGAGTCCGCG
ACCTCCTGAACCCCAAGAACAAAGGCAACCTGCGTGTGAGGGGGCACCCTCTGCTGGGGCCTTATGTGGA
GGACCTCTCCAAGCTGGCTGTGACCTCCTACAATGACATCCAGGACCTCATGGACTCAGGGAACAAGGCC
AGGACTGTGGCGGCCACAAACATGAATGAGACCAGCAGCCGTTCTCACGCCGTCTTCAACATCATCTTCA
CCCAGAAGCGCCATGATGCGGAGACCAACATCACCACAGAGAAAGTGAGCAAAATCAGCCTGGTGGACCT
GGCGGGCAGTGAACGAGCCGACTCCACGGGAGCCAAGGGCACACGACTCAAGGAGGGAGCCAACATCAAC
AAGTCTTTGACCACCCTGGGAAAGGTCATCTCTGCTCTCGCTGAAATGGACTCTGGACCCAATAAGAACA
AGAAAAAGAAGAAGACAGACTTCATCCCTTACCGAGACTCGGTATTGACATGGCTTCTCCGGGAAAACCT
GGGCGGCAACTCAAGGACAGCCATGGTGGCAGCCCTGAGCCCTGCGGACATCAACTATGATGAGACCCTC
AGCACACTGAGATATGCAGACCGGGCCAAACAGATCCGCTGCAACGCCATTATCAATGAGGACCCTAACA
ACAAGCTGATTCGAGAACTGAAGGATGAGGTGACCAGGCTGCGAGATCTGCTGTACGCCCAAGGTCTTGG
CGATATCACTGACACCAACACTGTGCCTGGAGGACCCAAATTGACCAATGCCCTGGTGGGCATGAGCCCC
TCGTCTTCGCTCTCAGCCCTGTCCAGCCGTGCGGCCTCTGTGTCCAGTCTCCACGAGCGCATCTTGTTTG
CTCCAGGCAGCGAGGAGGCTATTGAAAGGCTGAAGGAAACAGAGAAGATCATTGCTGAGCTCAATGAGAC
GTGGGAGGAGAAGCTACGGCGGACAGAAGCCATCCGGATGGAGAGGGAAGCCCTGCTGGCCGAGATGGGT
GTGGCCATGAGGGAAGATGGTCTCGAGTCTAGAATCAGTCTGATTGCGGCGTTAGCGGTAGATCGCGTTA
TCGGCATGGAAAACGCCATGCCGTGGAACCTGCCTGCCGATCTCGCCTGGTTTAAACGCAACACCTTAAA
TAAACCCGTGATTATGGGCCGCCATACCTGGGAATCAATCGGTCGTCCGTTGCCAGGACGCAAAAATATT
ATCCTCAGCAGTCAACCGGGTACGGACGATCGCGTAACGTGGGTGAAGTCGGTGGATGAAGCCATCGCGG
CGTGTGGTGACGTACCAGAAATCATGGTGATTGGCGGCGGTCGCGTTTATGAACAGTTCTTGCCAAAAGC
GCAAAAACTGTATCTGACGCATATCGACGCAGAAGTGGAAGGCGACACCCATTTCCCGGATTACGAGCCG
GATGACTGGGAATCGGTATTCAGCGAATTCCACGATGCTGATGCGCAGAACTCTCACAGCTATTGCTTTG
AGATTCTGGAGCGGCGGGAACAAAAACTCATCTCAGAAGAGGATCTGTAGACTAGAGGGCCCGTTTAAAC
CCGCTGATCAGCCTCGACTGTGCCTTCTAGTTGCCAGCCATCTGTTGTTTGCCCCTCCCCCGTGCCTTCC
TTGACCCTGGAAGGTGCCACTCCCACTGTCCTTTCCTAATAAAATGAGGAAATTGCATCGCATTGTCTGA
GTAGGTGTCATTCTATTCTGGGGGGTGGGGTGGGGCAGGACAGCAAGGGGGAGGATTGGGAAGACAATAG
CAGGCATGCTGGGGATGCGGTGGGCTCTATGGCTTCTGAGGCGGAAAGAACCAGCTGGGGCTCTAGGGGG
TATCCCC
[124 nt withheld, positions 3228-3351]
C
[91 nt withheld, positions 3353-3443]
A
[49 nt withheld, positions 3445-3493]
CCTTTGACGTTGGAGTCCACGTTCTTT
[37 nt withheld, positions 3521-3557]
ACCCTATCTCGGTCTATTCTTTTGATTTATAAGGGATTTTGCCGATTTCGGCCTATTGGTTAAAAAATGA
GCTGATTTAACAAAAATTTAACGCGAATTAATTCTGTGGAATGTGTGTCAGTTAGGGTGTGGAAAGTCCC
CAGGCTCCCCAGCAGGCAGAAGTATGCAAAGCATGCATCTCAATTAGTCAGCAACCAGGTGTGGAAAGTC
CCCAGGCTCCCCAGCAGGCAGAAGTATGCAAAGCATGCATCTCAATTAGTCAGCAACCATAGTCCCGCCC
CTAACTCCGCCCATCCCGCCCCTAACTCCGCCCAGTTCCGCCCATTCTCCGCCCCATGGCTGACTAATTT
TTTTTATTTATGCAGAGGCCGAGGCCGCCTCTGCCTCTGAGCTATTCCAGAAGTAGTGAGGAGGCTTTTT
TGGAGGCCTAGGCTTTTGCAAAAAGCTCCCGGGAGCTTGTATATCCATTTTCGGATCTGATCAGCACGTG
TTGACAATTAATCATCGGCATAGTATATCGGCATAGTATAATACGACAAGGTGAGGAACTAAACCATGGC
CAAGTTGACCAGTGCCGTTCCGGTGCTCACCGCGCGCGACGTCGCCGGAGCGGTCGAGTTCTGGACCGAC
CGGCTCGGGTTCTCCCGGGACTTCGTGGAGGACGACTTCGCCGGTGTGGTCCGGGACGACGTGACCCTGT
TCATCAGCGCGGTCCAGGACCAGGTGGTGCCGGACAACACCCTGGCCTGGGTGTGGGTGCGCGGCCTGGA
CGAGCTGTACGCCGAGTGGTCGGAGGTCGTGTCCACGAACTTCCGGGACGCCTCCGGGCCGGCCATGACC
GAGATCGGCGAGCAGCCGTGGGGGCGGGAGTTCGCCCTGCGCGACCCGGCCGGCAACTGCGTGCACTTCG
TGGCCGAGGAGCAGGACTGACACGTGCTACGAGATTTCGATTCCACCGCCGCCTTCTATGAAAGGTTGGG
CTTCGGAATCGTTTTCCGGGACGCCGGCTGGATGATCCTCCAGCGCGGGGATCTCATGCTGGAGTTCTTC
GCCCACCCCAACTTGTTTATTGCAGCTTATAATGGTTACAAATAAAGCAATAGCATCACAAATTTCACAA
ATAAAGCATTTTTTTCACTGCATTCTAGTTGTGGTTTGTCCAAACTCATCAATGTATCTTATCATGTCTG
TATACCGTCGACCTCTAGCTAGAGCTTGGCGTAATCATGGTCATAGCTGTTTCCTGTGTGAAATTGTTAT
CCGCTCACAATTCCACACAACATACGAGCCGGAAGCATAAAGTGTAAAGCCTGGGGTGCCTAATGAGTGA
GCTAACTCACATTAATTGCGTTGCGCTCACTGCCCGCTTTCCAGTCGGGAAACCTGTCGTGCCAGCTGCA
TTAATGAATCGGCCAACGCGCGGGGAGAGGCGGTTTGCGTATTGGGCGCTCTTCCGCTTCCTCGCTCACT
GACTCGCTGCGCTCGGTCGTTCGGCTGCGGCGAGCGGTATCAGCTCACTCAAAGGCGGTAATACGGTTAT
CCACAGAATCAGGGGATAACGCAGGAAAGAACATGTGAGCAAAAGGCCAGCAAAAGGCCAGGAACCGTAA
AAAGGCCGCGTTGCTGGCGTTTTTCCATAGGCTCCGCCCCCCTGACGAGCATCACAAAAATCGACGCTCA
AGTCAGAGGTGGCGAAACCCGACAGGACTATAAAGATACCAGGCGTTTCCCCCTGGAAGCTCCCTCGTGC
GCTCTCCTGTTCCGACCCTGCCGCTTACCGGATACCTGTCCGCCTTTCTCCCTTCGGGAAGCGTGGCGCT
TTCTCATAGCTCACGCTGTAGGTATCTCAGTTCGGTGTAGGTCGTTCGCTCCAAGCTGGGCTGTGTGCAC
GAACCCCCCGTTCAGCCCGACCGCTGCGCCTTATCCGGTAACTATCGTCTTGAGTCCAACCCGGTAAGAC
ACGACTTATCGCCACTGGCAGCAGCCACTGGTAACAGGATTAGCAGAGCGAGGTATGTAGGCGGTGCTAC
AGAGTTCTTGAAGTGGTGGCCTAACTACGGCTACACTAGAAGAACAGTATTTGGTATCTGCGCTCTGCTG
AAGCCAGTTACCTTCGGAAAAAGAGTTGGTAGCTCTTGATCCGGCAAACAAACCACCGCTGGTAGCGGTG
GTTTTTTTGTTTGCAAGCAGCAGATTACGCGCAGAAAAAAAGGATCTCAAGAAGATCCTTTGATCTTTTC
TACGGGGTCTGACGCTCAGTGGAACGAAAACTCACGTTAAGGGATTTTGGTCATGAGATTATCAAAAAGG
ATCTTCACCTAGATCCTTTTAAATTAAAAATGAAGTTTTAAATCAATCTAAAGTATATATGAGTAAACTT
GGTCTGACAGTTACCAATGCTTAATCAGTGAGGCACCTATCTCAGCGATCTGTCTATTTCGTTCATCCAT
AGTTGCCTGACTCCCCGTCGTGTAGATAACTACGATACGGGAGGGCTTACCATCTGGCCCCAGTGCTGCA
ATGATACCGCGAGACCCACGCTCACCGGCTCCAGATTTATCAGCAATAAACCAGCCAGCCGGAAGGGCCG
AGCGCAGAAGTGGTCCTGCAACTTTATCCGCCTCCATCCAGTCTATTAATTGTTGCCGGGAAGCTAGAGT
AAGTAGTTCGCCAGTTAATAGTTTGCGCAACGTTGTTGCCATTGCTACAGGCATCGTGGTGTCACGCTCG
TCGTTTGGTATGGCTTCATTCAGCTCCGGTTCCCAACGATCAAGGCGAGTTACATGATCCCCCATGTTGT
GCAAAAAAGCGGTTAGCTCCTTCGGTCCTCCGATCGTTGTCAGAAGTAAGTTGGCCGCAGTGTTATCACT
CATGGTTATGGCAGCACTGCATAATTCTCTTACTGTCATGCCATCCGTAAGATGCTTTTCTGTGACTGGT
GAGTACTCAACCAAGTCATTCTGAGAATAGTGTATGCGGCGACCGAGTTGCTCTTGCCCGGCGTCAATAC
GGGATAATACCGCGCCACATAGCAGAACTTTAAAAGTGCTCATCATTGGAAAACGTTCTTCGGGGCGAAA
ACTCTCAAGGATCTTACCGCTGTTGAGATCCAGTTCGATGTAACCCACTCGTGCACCCAACTGATCTTCA
GCATCTTTTACTTTCACCAGCGTTTCTGGGTGAGCAAAAACAGGAAGGCAAAATGCCGCAAAAAAGGGAA
TAAGGGCGACACGGAAATGTTGAATACTCATACTCTTCCTTTTTCAATATTATTGAAGCATTTATCAGGG
TTATTGTCTCATGAGCGGATACATATTTGAATGTATTTAGAAAAATAAACAAATAGGGGTTCCGCGCACA
TTTCCCCGAAAAGTGCCACCTGACGTC
Features (pLannotate 1.2.2; 22 found; start..end, strand, type, name):
     28..80      -  misc_feature   bom (fragment): basis of mobility region from pBR322
    235..614     +  enhancer       CMV enhancer: human cytomegalovirus immediate early enhancer
    615..818     +  promoter       CMV promoter: human cytomegalovirus (CMV) immediate early promoter
    814..847     +  LTR            5' LTR (truncated) (fragment): truncated 5' long terminal repeat (LTR) from HIV-1
    863..881     +  promoter       T7 promoter: promoter for bacteriophage T7 RNA polymerase
    935..2401    +  CDS            Kif1c (fragment): KIF1C_MOUSE - Experimental evidence at protein level: Swiss-Prot protein existence level 1. Motor required for the retrograde transport of Golgi vesicles to the endoplasmic reticulum. Has a microtubule plus end-directed motility (By similarity). From Mus musculus (Mouse).
   2414..2887    +  CDS            ecDHFR: E. coli dihydrofolate reductase; folA
   2958..3182    +  polyA_signal   bGH poly(A) signal: bovine growth hormone polyadenylation signal
   3186..3207    +  promoter       SV40 promoter (fragment): SV40 enhancer and early promoter
   3228..3656    +  rep_origin     f1 ori (sequence partly withheld): f1 bacteriophage origin of replication; arrow indicates direction of (+) strand synthesis
   3670..3999    +  promoter       SV40 promoter: SV40 enhancer and early promoter
   4047..4094    +  promoter       EM7 promoter: synthetic bacterial promoter&nbsp
   4113..4487    +  CDS            BleoR: antibiotic-binding protein; Sh ble from Streptoalloteichus hindustanus; confers resistance to bleomycin, phleomycin, and Zeocin™
   4497..4622    +  CDS            ble (fragment): BLE_KLEPN - Experimental evidence at protein level: Swiss-Prot protein existence level 1. Binding protein with a strong affinity to the bleomycin family of antibiotics. Binds to CL990; an antimitotic-antibiotic compound. From Klebsiella pneumoniae.
   4617..4738    +  polyA_signal   SV40 poly(A) signal: SV40 polyadenylation signal
   4811..4827    -  protein_bind   lac operator: The lac repressor binds to the lac operator to inhibit transcription in E. coli. This inhibition can be relieved by adding lactose or isopropyl-β-D-thiogalactopyranoside (IPTG). lac repressor encoded by lacI
   4835..4865    -  promoter       lac promoter: promoter for the E. coli lac operon
   4880..4901    -  protein_bind   CAP binding site: CAP binding activates transcription in the presence of cAMP. E. coli catabolite activator protein
   4914..5006    -  CDS            lacI (fragment): lac repressor; lacI; The lac repressor binds to the lac operator to inhibit transcription in E. coli. This inhibition can be relieved by adding lactose or isopropyl-β-D-thiogalactopyranoside (IPTG).
   5189..5777    -  rep_origin     ori: high-copy-number ColE1/pMB1/pBR322/pUC origin of replication
   5948..6808    -  CDS            AmpR: β-lactamase; bla; confers resistance to ampicillin, carbenicillin, and related antibiotics
   6809..6913    -  promoter       AmpR promoter: bla
