[The description below was written by a language model from this plasmid's Addgene catalogue record and pLannotate feature annotations shown in this document.]
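Description:
Kif1A(1-489)-DHFR-myc is a mammalian expression plasmid listed on a pcDNA3.1(+) backbone. It is propagated in E. coli through a high-copy ColE1/pUC-type origin with ampicillin selection (AmpR under its bla promoter), and it also carries an f1 origin. The sequenced plasmid (about 6.9 kb) contains an SV40 promoter/EM7 promoter–BleoR–SV40 poly(A) cassette, which would confer Zeocin/bleomycin-family resistance in mammalian cells or bacteria. This is the marker arrangement of a Zeocin-type pcDNA3.1 variant rather than the neomycin version, although the catalogue entry does not comment on this.

The payload is driven by the CMV immediate-early enhancer and promoter, with a T7 promoter just upstream of the insert, and is terminated by the bGH polyadenylation signal. The open reading frame encodes amino acids 1–489 of mouse Kif1A (1,467 bp, cloned BamHI to XhoI). This is the kinesin-3 motor domain, and the record describes the truncated protein as constitutively active. The automated annotation labels this segment as a Kif1c fragment, most likely because of homology among kinesin-3 family motors; the position and length match the stated Kif1A insert. The motor is fused at its C terminus to E. coli dihydrofolate reductase (ecDHFR) followed by a myc epitope, which is listed in the catalogue but not picked up in the feature table. Sequencing found S33N and E170G differences from the reference protein, which the depositor states do not affect function.

The associated publication concerns a light-sensitive chemical dimerizer, zapalog, and axonal mitochondria. In that context the DHFR moiety presumably serves as the dimerizer-binding domain for recruiting the active motor to a tagged cargo, with myc allowing detection.
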