Addgene plasmid #117833: Kif1A(1-489)-DHFR-myc
Purpose: Constitutively active Kinesin-3 motor tagged with DHFR and myc
Depositing lab: Thomas Schwarz. Publication: The light-sensitive dimerizer zapalog reveals distinct modes of immobilization for axonal mitochondria. Gutnick A, Banghart MR, West ER, Schwarz TL. Nat Cell Biol. 2019 Jun;21(6):768-777. doi: 10.1038/s41556-019-0317-2. Epub 2019 May 6. PubMed 31061466.
Backbone
  Vector backbone: pcDNA3.1(+)
Growth in bacteria
  Bacterial resistance: Ampicillin, 100 μg/mL
  Growth temperature: 37°C
  Growth strain: DH5alpha
  Copy number: High Copy
Gene/Insert
  Gene/Insert name: Kif1A (1-489) (alt name: Kinesin-3 motor domain)
  Species: M. musculus (mouse)
  Insert size (bp): 1467
  Mutation: only aa 1-489 (motor domain)
  GenBank ID: XP_006529221.1
  Entrez Gene: Kif1a (a.k.a. A, ATSV, C630002N23Rik, Gm1626, Kn, Kns1)
  Promoter: CMV
  Tag / fusion protein: DHFR (C terminal on insert); myc (C terminal on insert)
  Cloning method: Restriction Enzyme; 5′ cloning site BamHI (not destroyed); 3′ cloning site XhoI (not destroyed)
  Sequencing primers: 5′ CMV_fwd (CGCAAATGGGCGGTAGGCGTG); 3′ BGH_rev (TAGAAGGCACAGTCGAGG)
Terms and licenses: Academic/Nonprofit Terms; Industry Terms: Not Available to Industry
Depositor comments: Addgene NGS results found S33N and E170G variants in Kif1A compared to the NCBI reference [XP_006529221.1]. These variants do not affect plasmid function.
How to cite: Kif1A(1-489)-DHFR-myc was a gift from Thomas Schwarz (Addgene plasmid # 117833 ; http://n2t.net/addgene:117833 ; RRID:Addgene_117833)
